Addgene plasmid #65412: RCAN1-aa1-150
Purpose: RCAN1 aa1-150 expression with CMV promoter. Flag tagged.
Depositing lab: Jeffery Molkentin. Depositing organization: Cincinnati Children's Hospital Medical Center. Publication: Interaction between TAK1-TAB1-TAB2 and RCAN1-calcineurin defines a signalling nodal control point. Liu Q, Busby JC, Molkentin JD. Nat Cell Biol. 2009 Feb;11(2):154-61. doi: 10.1038/ncb1823. Epub 2009 Jan 11. PubMed 19136967.
Backbone
  Vector backbone: pCMV-3XFlag
  Backbone manufacturer: Invitrogen
  Backbone size w/o insert (bp): 4700
  Total vector size (bp): 5150
  Vector type: Mammalian Expression
Growth in bacteria
  Bacterial resistance: Ampicillin, 100 μg/mL
  Growth temperature: 37°C
  Growth strain: DH5alpha
  Copy number: High Copy
Gene/Insert
  Gene/Insert name: RCAN1-aa1-150 (alt names: RCAN1; MCIP1; regulator of calcineurin 1)
  Species: M. musculus (mouse)
  Insert size (bp): 450
  Mutation: aa1-150 present, deleted 151 to end
  Entrez Gene: Rcan1 (a.k.a. Adapt78, CALP1L, CSP1, DSC1, Dscr1, MCIP1, RCN1)
  Tag / fusion protein: Flag (N terminal on insert)
Terms and licenses: Academic/Nonprofit Terms; Industry Terms: Not Available to Industry
How to cite: RCAN1-aa1-150 was a gift from Jeffery Molkentin (Addgene plasmid # 65412 ; http://n2t.net/addgene:65412 ; RRID:Addgene_65412)
