[The description below was written by a language model from this plasmid's Addgene catalogue record.]
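Description:
RCAN1-aa1-150 is a mammalian expression plasmid built on the pCMV-3XFlag backbone (about 4.7 kb, giving a total size of roughly 5.15 kb with the insert). It is maintained in E. coli as a high-copy plasmid under ampicillin selection. The record gives no feature table, so the specific origin of replication, polyadenylation signal and any mammalian selection marker are not stated.

The payload is a roughly 450 bp fragment of mouse Rcan1 (regulator of calcineurin 1, also known as MCIP1 or Dscr1) encoding amino acids 1 to 150, with residues from 151 to the C-terminus deleted. Transcription is driven by the CMV promoter, a strong constitutive promoter widely used for transient overexpression in cultured mammalian cells. A Flag epitope is fused to the N-terminus of the truncated protein. The backbone name suggests a triple-Flag version, although the record lists the tag simply as Flag. The tag allows detection by immunoblotting or immunofluorescence and recovery by anti-Flag immunoprecipitation without needing an antibody against RCAN1 itself.

As an N-terminal truncation of a calcineurin regulator, the construct is suited to domain-mapping experiments, in which deletion fragments are expressed and compared to identify which regions of the protein mediate binding to partners or carry regulatory activity. The associated study concerns the interaction between the TAK1-TAB1-TAB2 signalling complex and RCAN1-calcineurin, which is consistent with this fragment being used in co-immunoprecipitation or functional assays in transfected cells. The record does not describe the exact experiments.
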