>Addgene plasmid #65412 | RCAN1-aa1-150 | addgene partial sequence | sequence record 112992 | CMV-F 5'-CGCAAATGGGCGGTAGGCGTG-3'
CTATATAAGCAGAGCTCGTTTAGTGAACCGTCAGATCGCCTGGAGACGCCATCCACGCTGTTTTGACCTC
CATAGAAGACACCGGGACCGATCCAGCCTCCGCGGCCGGGAACGGTGCATTGGAACGCGGATTCCCCGTG
CCAAGAGTGACGTAAGTACCGCCTATAGAGTCTATAGGCCCACCCCCTTGGCTTCGTTAGAACGCGGCTA
CAATTAATACATAACCTTATGTATCATACACATACGATTTAGGTGACACTATAGAATAACATCCACTTTG
CCTTTCTCTCCACAGGTGTCCACTCCCAGGTCCAACTGCACCTCGGTTCTA
