>Addgene plasmid #65412 | RCAN1-aa1-150 | addgene partial sequence | sequence record 114858 | Sp6 5'-ATTTAGGTGACACTATAG-3'
TTCTCTCCACAGGTGTCCACTCCCAGGTCCAACTGCACCTCGGTTCTATCGATATGGACTACAAAGACGA
TGACGACAAGCGAATTCCCCGGGGATCCATGGAGGAGGTGGATCTGCAGGACCTGCCGAGCGCCACCATC
GCCTGCCACCTGGACCCGCGCGTGTTCGTGGACGGCCTGTGCCGGGCCAAATTTGAATCCCTCTTCAGAA
CATATGACAAGGACACCACCTTCCAGTATTTTAAGAGCTTCAAACGTGTCCGGATAAACTTCAGCAACCC
CTTATCTGCAGCCGATGCCAGGCTGCGGCTGCACAAGACCGAGTTCCTGGGGAAGGAAATGAAGTTGTAT
TTTGCTCAGACTTTACACATAGGAAGTTCACACCTGGCTCCGCCCAATCCCGACAAACAGTTCCTCATCT
CCCCTCCGGCCTCTCCTCCCGTTGGCTGGAAACAAGTAGAAGATGCCACCCCCGTCATAAATTACGATCT
TTTATATGCCATCTCCAAGCTGGGGCCAGGAGAGAAGTATGAACTGCATGCAGCGACATGAAAGCTTGGC
CGCCATGGCCCAACTTGTTTATTGCAGCTTATAATGGTTACAAATAAAGCAATAGCATCACAAATTTCAC
AAATAAAGCATTTTTTTCACTGCATTCTAGTTGTGGTTTGTCCAAACTCATCAATGTATCTTATCATGTC
TGGATCGGGAATTAATTCGGCGCAGCACCATGGCCTGAAATAACCTCTGAAAGAGGAACTTGGTTAGGTA
CCTTCTGAGGCGGAAAGAACCAGCTGTGGAATGTGTGTCAGTTAGGGTGTGGAAAGTCCCCAGGCTCCCC
AGCAGGCAGAAGTATGCAAAGCATGCATCTCAATTAGTCAGCAACCAGGTGTGGAAAGTCCCCAGGCTCC
CCAGCAGGCAGAAGTATGCAAAGCATGCATCTCAATTAGTCAGCAACCATAGTCCCGCCCCTAACTCCGC
CCATCCCGCCCCTAACTCCGCCCAGTTCCGCCCATTCTCCGCCCCATGGCTGACTAATTTTTT
