>Addgene plasmid #65412 | RCAN1-aa1-150 | addgene partial sequence | sequence record 114864 | pBABE3 5'-ACCCTAACTGACACACATTCC-3'
TTTCCGCCTCAGAAGGTACCTAACCAAGTTCCTCTTTCAGAGGTTATTTCAGGCCATGGTGCTGCGCCGA
ATTAATTCCCGATCCAGACATGATAAGATACATTGATGAGTTTGGACAAACCACAACTAGAATGCAGTGA
AAAAAATGCTTTATTTGTGAAATTTGTGATGCTATTGCTTTATTTGTAACCATTATAAGCTGCAATAAAC
AAGTTGGGCCATGGCGGCCAAGCTTTCATGTCGCTGCATGCAGTTCATACTTCTCTCCTGGCCCCAGCTT
GGAGATGGCATATAAAAGATCGTAATTTATGACGGGGGTGGCATCTTCTACTTGTTTCCAGCCAACGGGA
GGAGAGGCCGGAGGGGAGATGAGGAACTGTTTGTCGGGATTGGGCGGAGCCAGGTGTGAACTTCCTATGT
GTAAAGTCTGAGCAAAATACAACTTCATTTCCTTCCCCAGGAACTCGGTCTTGTGCAGCCGCAGCCTGGC
ATCGGCTGCAGATAAGGGGTTGCTGAAGTTTATCCGGACACGTTTGAAGCTCTTAAAATACTGGAAGGTG
GTGTCCTTGTCATATGTTCTGAAGAGGGATTCAAATTTGGCCCGGCACAGGCCGTCCACGAACACGCGCG
GGTCCAGGTGGCAGGCGATGGTGGCGCTCGGCAGGTCCTGCAGATCCACCTCCTCCATGGATCCCCGGGG
AATTCGCTTGTCGTCATCGTCTTTGTAGTCCATATCGATAGAACCGAGGTGCAGTTGGACCTGGGAGTGG
ACACCTGTGGAGAGAAAGGCAAAGTGGATGTTATTCTATAGTGTCACCTAAATCGTATGTGTATGATACA
TAAGGTTATGTATTAATTGTAGCCGCGTTCTAACGAAGCCAAGGGGGTGGGCCTATAGACTCTATAGGCG
GTACTTACGTCACTCTTGGCACGGGGAATCCGCGTTCCAATGCACCGTTCCCGGCCGCGGAGGCTGGATC
GGTCCCGGTGTCTTCTATGGAGGTCAAAACAGCGTGGATGGCGTCTCCAGGCGATCTGACGGTTCACTAA
ACGAGCTCTGCTTATAT
