>Addgene plasmid #65412 | RCAN1-aa1-150 | addgene partial sequence | sequence record 115856 | SV40pro-F2 5'-CCCCATGGCTGACTAATTTTT-3'
CGAGGCCGCCTCGGCCTCTGAGCTATTCCAGAAGTAGTGAGGAGGCTTTTTTGGAGGCCTAGGCTTTTGC
AAAAAGCTGTTAACAGCTTGGCACTGGCCGTCGTTTTACAACGTCGTGACTGGGAAAACCCTGGCGTTAC
CCAACTTAATCGCCTTGCAGCACATCCCCCTTTCGCCAGCTGGCGTAATAGCGAAGAGGCCCGCACCGAT
CGCCCTTCCCAACAGTTGCGCAGCCTGAATGGCGAATGGCGCCTGATGCGGTATTTTCTCCTTACGCATC
TGTGCGGTATTTCACACCGCATA
[142 nt withheld, positions 304-445]
C
[141 nt withheld, positions 447-587]
CCTTTGACGTTGGAGTCCACGTTCTTT
[37 nt withheld, positions 615-651]
ACCCTATCTCGGGCTATTCTTTTGATTTATAAGGGATTTTGCCGATTTCGGCCTATTGGTTAAAAAATGA
GCTGATTTAACAAAAATTTAACGCGAATTTTAACAAAATATTAACGTTTACAATTTTATGGTGCACTCTC
AGTACAATCTGCTCTGATGCCGCATAGTTAAGCCAGCCCCGACACCCGCCAACACCCGCTGACGCGCCCT
GACGGGCTTGTCTGCTCCCGGCATCCGCTTACAGACAAGCTGTGACCGTCTCCGGGAGCTGCATGTGTCA
